>Addgene plasmid #57912 | mKOet-CENPB-N-22 | depositor partial sequence | sequence record 89061 | insert sequence
AGATCCGCTAGCACCATGGGCCCCAAGCGGCGGCAGCTGACGTTCCGGGAGAAGTCGCGGATCATCCAGG
AGGTGGAGGAGAACCCGGACCTACGCAAGGGCGAGATCGCGCGGCGCTTCAACATCCCGCCGTCCACGCT
GAGCACGATCCTGAAGAACAAGCGCGCCATCCTGGCGTCGGAGCGCAAGTACGGGGTGGCCTCCACCTGC
CGCAAGACCAACAAGCTGTCTCCCTACGACAAGCTCGAGGGCTTGCTCATCGCCTGGTTCCAGCAGATCC
GCGCCGCCGGCCTGCCGGTCAAGGGCATCATCCTCAAGGAGAAGGCGCTGCGCATAGCCGAGGAGCTGGG
CATGGACGACTTCACCGCCTCCAACGGCTGGCTGGACCGCTTCCGCCGGCGCCACGGCGTGGTGTCCTGC
AGCGGCGTGGCCCGCGCCCGCGCGCGAAACGCTGCCCCCCGCACCCCGGCGGCGCCTGCCAGTCCGGCCG
CGGTGCCCTCGGAGGGCAGTGGCGGGAGCACTCTCGAGCTCAAGCTTCGAATTCTGCAGTCGACGGTACC
GCGGGCCCGGGATCCACCGGTCGCCACCATGGTGAGCAAGGGCGAGGAGAATAACATGGCCGTGATTAAA
CCAGAGATGAAGATGAGGTACTACATGGACGGCTCCGTCAATGGGCATGAGTTCACAATTGAAGGTGAAG
GCACAGGCAGACCTTACGAGGGACATCAAGAGATGACACTACGCGTCACAATGGCCAAGGGCGGGCCAAT
GCCTTTCGCGTTTGACTTAGTGTCACACGTGTTCTGTTACGGCCACAGACCTTTTACTAAATATCCAGAA
GAGATACCAGACTATTTCAAACAAGCATTTCCTGAAGGCCTGTCATGGGAAAGGTCGTTGGAGTTCGAAG
ATGGTGGGTCCGCTTCAGTCAGTGCGCATATAAGCCTTAGAGGAAACACCTTCTACCACAAATCCAAATT
TACTGGGGTTAACTTTCCTGCCGATGGTCCTATCATGCAAAACCAAAGTGTTGATTGGGAGCCATCAACC
GAGAAAATTACTGCCAGCGACGGAGTTCTGAAGGGTGATGTTACGATGTACCTAAAACTTGAAGGAGGCG
GCAATCACAAATGCCAATTCAAGACTACTTACAAGGCGGCAAAAAAGATTCTTAAAATGCCAGGAAGCCA
TTACATCAGCCATCGCCTCGTCAGGAAAACCGAAGGCAACATTACTGAGCTGGTAGAAGATGCAGTAGCT
CATTCCGGCGGCATGGACGAGCTGTACAAGTAAGCGGCCGCGACTCTAGATCATAATCAGCCA
