[The description below was written by a language model from this plasmid's Addgene catalogue record.]
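Description:
mKOet-CENPB-N-22 is a mammalian expression plasmid built on the mKOet-N1 backbone (about 4.75 kb without the insert), an N1-style fluorescent protein fusion vector in which the gene of interest is placed upstream of the fluorescent protein coding sequence. It is propagated in E. coli as a high-copy plasmid under kanamycin selection. It also carries a neomycin resistance marker, so transfected mammalian cells can be selected with G418. No feature table is supplied with the record, so the origin of replication and other backbone elements are not itemised. The listed 3′ sequencing primer suggests that an SV40 polyadenylation signal lies downstream of the fusion cassette.

The insert is a fragment of human CENPB (centromere protein B) encoding amino acids 1–169, which the record identifies as the DNA-binding domain. It is expressed from the CMV promoter, a strong constitutive promoter in most mammalian cell lines. The fragment is fused at its C terminus to mKOet, an orange fluorescent protein recorded with an excitation maximum of 548 nm and an emission maximum of 561 nm. The "22" in the name probably refers to the length of the linker between the two parts, but the record does not say so. CENP-B binds a sequence motif in centromeric alpha-satellite DNA, so this domain alone is enough to direct the fluorescent protein to centromeres in the nucleus. The construct therefore serves as a nuclear/centromere localization marker for fluorescence microscopy, letting centromeres be visualised in the orange channel in transiently or stably transfected cells. The cloning method is not recorded.
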