Addgene plasmid #57912: mKOet-CENPB-N-22
Purpose: Localization: Nucleus/Centromeres, Excitation: 548, Emission: 561
Depositing lab: Michael Davidson. Depositing organization: Florida State University, Tallahassee.
Backbone
  Vector backbone: mKOet-N1
  Backbone size w/o insert (bp): 4750
  Vector type: Mammalian Expression
  Selectable markers: Neomycin (select with G418)
Growth in bacteria
  Bacterial resistance: Kanamycin, 50 μg/mL
  Growth temperature: 37°C
  Growth strain: DH5alpha
  Copy number: High Copy
Gene/Insert
  Gene/Insert name: CENPB (alt name: NM_001810.5)
  Species: H. sapiens (human)
  Mutation: aa 1-169 of CENPB (DNA Binding Domain)
  Entrez Gene: CENPB
  Promoter: CMV
  Tag / fusion protein: mKOet (C terminal on backbone)
  Cloning method: Unknown
  Sequencing primers: 5′ CMV-F; 3′ SV40pA-R
Terms and licenses: Academic/Nonprofit Terms; Industry Terms: Not Available to Industry
Depositor comments: . Excitation = 548; Emission = 561
How to cite: mKOet-CENPB-N-22 was a gift from Michael Davidson (Addgene plasmid # 57912 ; http://n2t.net/addgene:57912 ; RRID:Addgene_57912)
